>Addgene plasmid #56217 | mIFP-CytERM-N-17 | depositor partial sequence | sequence record 87116 | insert sequence
GATCCGCTAGCGCTACCGGACTCAGATCTGGTACCCCTTGCAGCTTCCAGTTGTCAGGAAGAGAAGGCTC
CCATGGATCCTGTGGTGGTGCTGGGGCTCTGTCTCTCCTGTTTGCTTCTCCTTTCACTCTGGAAACAGAG
CTATGGGGGAGGGAAGCTTCGAATTCTGCAGTCGACGGTACCGCGGGCCCGGGATCCACCGGTCGCCACC
ATGTCGGTACCGCTGACTACCTCAGCATTCGGCCACGCGTTTCTGGCTAACTGTGAACGCGAGCAGATCC
ACCTGGCGGGCTCCATTCAGCCGCACGGTATCCTGCTGGCTGTGAAAGAGCCGGACAACGTGGTGATCCA
GGCTTCTATTAACGCTGCGGAGTTCCTGAACACCAACTCTGTTGTTGGCCGTCCGCTGCGTGACCTGGGC
GGCGATCTGCCTTTGCAGATCCTGCCGCACCTGAACGGCCCGCTGCACCTGGCTCCGATGACCCTGCGTT
GTACCGTGGGTTCTCCGCCGCGTCGTGTGGACTGTACCATTCATCGTCCGTCTAACGGCGGCCTGATCGT
AGAACTGGAACCAGCAACCAAGACCACTAACATTGCGCCGGCTCTGGACGGTGCGTTTCATCGTATCACT
TCTTCATCCTCCCTGATGGGCCTGTGTGACGAAACCGCGACTATTATCCGTGAGATTACTGGCTACGACC
GTGTGATGGTAGTACGTTTCGATGAAGAGGGTAATGGCGAAATTCTGTCCGAACGTCGTCGTGCGGACCT
GGAAGCGTTCCTGGGTAACCGCTACCCGGCGTCTACTATTCCGCAGATCGCTCGTCGCCTGTACGAACAT
AACCGTGTTCGCCTGCTGGTAGATGTGAACTATACTCCGGTTCCGCTACAGCCGCGCATCAGCCCGCTGA
ACGGTCGTGATCTGGATATGTCCCTGTCTTGCCTGCGCTCTATGTCCCCGATCCACCAGAAATACATGCA
GGACATGGGCGTTGGCGCGACCCTGGTTTGCTCTCTGATGGTGTCTGGTCGTCTGTGGGGTCTGATCGCT
TGCCACCACTACGAACCGCGCTTCGTTCCGTTCCACATTCGCGCTGCTGGCGAAGCGCTGGCGGAAACTT
GTGCGATCCGCATCGCGACGCTGGAGAGCTTTGCACAGTCTCAGTCCAAATGAGCGGCCGCGACTCTAGA
TCATAATCAGCCATAC
