>Addgene plasmid #56217 | mIFP-CytERM-N-17 | addgene partial sequence | sequence record 135765 | mIFP-R 5'-GGTGTTCAGGAACTCCGCAG-3'
GGCTCTTTCACAGCCAGCAGGATACCGTGCGGCTGAATGGAGCCCGCCAGGTGGATCTGCTCGCGTTCAC
AGTTAGCCAGAAACGCGTGGCCGAATGCTGAGGTAGTCAGCGGTACCGACATGGTGGCGACCGGTGGATC
CCGGGCCCGCGGTACCGTCGACTGCAGAATTCGAAGCTTCCCTCCCCCATAGCTCTGTTTCCAGAGTGAA
AGGAGAAGCAAACAGGAGAGACAGAGCCCCAGCACCACCACAGGATCCATGGGAGCCTTCTCTTCCTGAC
AACTGGAAGCTGCAAGGGGTACCAGATCTGAGTCCGGTAGCGCTAGCGGATCTGACGGTTCACTAAACCA
GCTCTGCTTATATAGACCTCCCACCGTACACGCCTACCGCCCATTTGCGTCAATGGGGCGGAGTTGTTAC
GACATTTTGGAAAGTCCCGTTGATTTTGGTGCCAAAACAAACTCCCATTGACGTCAATGGGGTGGAGACT
TGGAAATCCCCGTGAGTCAAACCGCTATCCACGCCCATTGATGTACTGCCAAAACCGCATCACCATGGTA
ATAGCGATGACTAATACGTAGATGTACTGCCAAGTAGGAAAGTCCCATAAGGTCATGTACTGGGCATAAT
GCCAGGCGGGCCATTTACCGTCATTGACGTCAATAGGGGGCGTACTTGGCATATGATACACTTGATGTAC
TGCCAAGTGGGCAGTTTACCGTAAATACTCCACCCATTGACGTCAATGGAAA
