[The description below was written by a language model from this plasmid's Addgene catalogue record.]
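Description:
mIFP-CytERM-N-17 is a mammalian expression plasmid built on the mIFP-N1 backbone (about 4.75 kb without insert), an N1-style fusion vector in which a targeting sequence is cloned upstream of the fluorescent protein. It is maintained in E. coli as a high-copy plasmid under kanamycin selection, and it carries a neomycin resistance marker so that transfected mammalian cells can be selected with G418. The record does not list the origin of replication or other backbone features, and no feature table is provided. The SV40 polyA sequencing primer suggests an SV40 polyadenylation signal downstream of the coding region.

The insert is CytERM, a sequence derived from cytochrome P450 that directs the fusion to the endoplasmic reticulum. The record does not state the source species or the insert's size. Expression is driven by the CMV promoter, which gives strong constitutive transcription in most mammalian cell lines. The backbone supplies mIFP at the C terminus of CytERM, so the translated product is a CytERM-mIFP fusion. The "N-17" in the name probably refers to the linker between the two parts, but the record does not define it. mIFP is a naturally monomeric infrared fluorescent protein with recorded excitation and emission maxima of 683 and 704 nm.

The construct serves as an endoplasmic reticulum localization marker for live- or fixed-cell imaging in the infrared channel. This leaves the visible spectrum free for other fluorophores, and the monomeric tag is intended to limit the oligomerization artefacts that can affect membrane-anchored fusions.
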