Addgene plasmid #56217: mIFP-CytERM-N-17
Purpose: Localization: Endoplasmic Reticulum, Excitation: 683, Emission: 704
Depositing lab: Michael Davidson. Depositing organization: Florida State University, Tallahassee. Publication: A naturally monomeric infrared fluorescent protein for protein labeling in vivo. Yu D, Baird MA, Allen JR, Howe ES, Klassen MP, Reade A, Makhijani K, Song Y, Liu S, Murthy Z, Zhang SQ, Weiner OD, Kornberg TB, Jan YN, Davidson MW, Shu X. Nat Methods. 2015 Aug;12(8):763-765. doi: 10.1038/nmeth.3447. Epub 2015 Jun 22. PubMed 26098020.
Backbone
  Vector backbone: mIFP-N1
  Backbone size w/o insert (bp): 4750
  Vector type: Mammalian Expression
  Selectable markers: Neomycin (select with G418)
Growth in bacteria
  Bacterial resistance: Kanamycin, 50 μg/mL
  Growth temperature: 37°C
  Growth strain: DH5alpha
  Copy number: High Copy
Gene/Insert
  Gene/Insert name: CytERM (alt names: Cytochrome p450; NM_001171120.1)
  Promoter: CMV
  Tag / fusion protein: mIFP (C terminal on backbone)
  Cloning method: Unknown
  Sequencing primers: 5′ CMV-F; 3′ SV40pA-R
Terms and licenses: Academic/Nonprofit Terms; Industry Terms
Depositor comments: . Excitation = 683; Emission = 704
How to cite: mIFP-CytERM-N-17 was a gift from Michael Davidson (Addgene plasmid # 56217 ; http://n2t.net/addgene:56217 ; RRID:Addgene_56217)
